>Addgene plasmid #234435 | pAAV-syn-iGluSnFR4s-PDGFR-WPRE | addgene full sequence | sequence record 465726 | Addgene NGS Result
GTTGGGAAGGGCGATCGGTGCGGGCCTCTTCGCTATTACGCCAGCTGCGCGCTCGCTCGCTCACTGAGGC
CGCCCGGGCAAAGCCCGGGCGTCGGGCGACCTTTGGTCGCCCGGCCTCAGTGAGCGAGCGAGCGCGCAGA
GAGGGAGTGGCCAACTCCATCACTAGGGGTTCCTTGTAGTTAATGATTAACCCGCCATGCTACTTATCTA
CGTAGCCATGCTCTAGGAAGATCTCTGCAGAGGGCCCTGCGTATGAGTGCAAGTGGGTTTTAGGACCAGG
ATGAGGCGGGGTGGGGGTGCCTACCTGACGACCGACCCCGACCCACTGGACAAGCACCCAACCCCCATTC
CCCAAATTGCGCATCCCCTATCAGAGAGGGGGAGGGGAAACAGGATGCGGCGAGGCGCGTGCGCACTGCC
AGCTTCAGCACCGCGGACAGTGCCTTCGCCCCCGCCTGGCGGCGCGCGCCACCGCCGCCTCAGCACTGAA
GGCGCGCTGACGTCACTCGCCGGTCCCCCGCAAACTCCCCTTCCCGGCCACCTTGGTCGCGTCCGCGCCG
CCGCCGGCCCAGCCGGACCGCACCACGCGAGGCGCGAGATAGGGGGGCACGGGCGCGACCATCTGCGCTG
CGGCGCCGGCGACTCAGCGCTGCCTCAGTCTGCGGTGGGCAGCGGAGGAGTCGTGTCGTGCCTGAGAGCG
CAGTCGAATTCAAGCTGCTAGCAAGGATCCACCCGCCACCATGGAGACAGACACACTCCTGCTATGGGTA
CTGCTGCTCTGGGTTCCAGGTTCCACTGGTGACGGATCCGCCGCAGGCAGCACGCTGGACAAAATCGCCA
AAAACGGTGTGATTGTCGTCGGTCACCGTGACTCTTCAGTGCCTTTCTCTTATCAAGACAGTCAGCACAA
AGTGGTGGGTTACTCGCAGGAATACTCCAACGCCATTGTTGAAGCAGTGAAAAAGAAACTCAACAAACCG
GACTTGCAGGTAAAACTGATTCCGATTACTTCACAAAACCGTATTCCACTACTGCAAAACGGCACTTACG
ATTTTGAATGTGGTTCTACCACCAACAACGTCGAACGCCAAAAATTCGCGGCTTTCTCTGACACTATTTT
CGTGGTCGGTACGCGCCTGTTGACCAAAAAGGGTGGCGATATCAAAGATTTTGCCAACCTGAAAGACAAA
GCCGTAGTCGTCACTTCCGGCACTACCTCTGAAGTTTTGCTCAACAAACTGAATGAAGAGCAAAAAATGA
ATATGCGCATCATCAGCGCCAAAGATCACGGTGACTCTTTCCGCACCCTGGAAAGCGGTCGTGCCGTTGC
CTTTATGATGGATGACTCGCTGCTGGCCGGTGAACGTGCGAAAGCGAAGAAACCAGACGACTGGGAAATC
GTCGGCAAGCCGCAGTCTCAGGAGGCCTACGGTTGTATGTTGCGTAAAGATGATCCGCAGTTCAAAAAGC
TGATGGATGACACCATCGCTCAGGTGCAGACCTCCGGTGAAGCGGAAAAATGGTTTGATAAGTGGTTCAA
AAATCCAATTCTGGTGAACCACACGGTCTATATCACCGCCGACAAGCAGAAGAACGGCATCAAGGCGAAC
TTCTTCATCCACCACAACGTGGAGGACGGCAGCGTGCAGCTCGCCGACCACTACCAGCAGAACACCCCCA
TCGGCGACGGCCCCGTGCTGCTGCCCGACAACCACTACCTGAGCTATCAGTCCGTGCTGAGCAAAGACCC
CAACGAGAAGCGCGATCACATGGTCCTGCTGGAGTTCGTGACCGCCACCGGGAACTCTCTCGGCATGGAC
GAGCTGTACAAGGGCGGTACCGGAGGGAGCATGAGCAAGGGCGAGGAGCTGTTCACCGGGGTGGTGCCCA
TCCTGGTCGAGCTGGACGGCGACGTAAACGGCCACAAGTTCAGCGTGCGCGGCGAGGGCGAGGGCGATGC
CACCAACGGCAAGCTAACCCTGAAGTTCATCTGCACCACCGGCAAGCTGCCCGTGCCCTGGCCCACCCTC
GTGACCACCCTGAGCTACGGCGTGCAGTGCTTCGCCCGCTACCCCGACCACATGAAGCAGCACGACTTCT
TCAAGTCCGCCATGCCCGAAGGCTACGTCCAGGAGCGCACCATCAGCTTCAAGGACGACGGAACCTACAA
GACCCGCGCCGAGGTGAAGTTAGAGGGCGACACCCTGGTGAACCGCATCGAGCTAAAGGGCATCGACTTC
AAGGAGGACGGCAACATCCTGGGGCACAAGCTGGAGTACAACTTTAACAACCCCCTGGTCATGAATTTCG
AACTGTCAGACGAAATGAAAGCACTGTTCAAAGAACCGAATGACAAGGCACTGAAACTGCAGGTCGACGA
ACAAAAACTCATCTCAGAAGAGGATCTGAATGCTGTGGGCCAGGACACGCAGGAGGTCATCGTGGTGCCA
CACTCCTTGCCCTTTAAGGTGGTGGTGATCTCAGCCATCCTGGCCCTGGTGGTGCTCACCATCATCTCCC
TTATCATCCTCATCATGCTTTGGCAGAAGAAGCCACGTTAAAAGCTTATCGATAATCAACCTCTGGATTA
CAAAATTTGTGAAAGATTGACTGGTATTCTTAACTATGTTGCTCCTTTTACGCTATGTGGATACGCTGCT
TTAATGCCTTTGTATCATGCTATTGCTTCCCGTATGGCTTTCATTTTCTCCTCCTTGTATAAATCCTGGT
TGCTGTCTCTTTATGAGGAGTTGTGGCCCGTTGTCAGGCAACGTGGCGTGGTGTGCACTGTGTTTGCTGA
CGCAACCCCCACTGGTTGGGGCATTGCCACCACCTGTCAGCTCCTTTCCGGGACTTTCGCTTTCCCCCTC
CCTATTGCCACGGCGGAACTCATCGCCGCCTGCCTTGCCCGCTGCTGGACAGGGGCTCGGCTGTTGGGCA
CTGACAATTCCGTGGTGTTGTCGGGGAAATCATCGTCCTTTCCTTGGCTGCTCGCCTGTGTTGCCACCTG
GATTCTGCGCGGGACGTCCTTCTGCTACGTCCCTTCGGCCCTCAATCCAGCGGACCTTCCTTCCCGCGGC
CTGCTGCCGGCTCTGCGGCCTCTTCCGCGTCTTCGCCTTCGCCCTCAGACGAGTCGGATCTCCCTTTGGG
CCGCCTCCCCGCATCGATACCGTCGACCTCGACCCGGGCGGCCGCTTCGAGCAGACATGATAAGATACAT
TGATGAGTTTGGACAAACCACAACTAGAATGCAGTGAAAAAAATGCTTTATTTGTGAAATTTGTGATGCT
ATTGCTTTATTTGTAACCATTATAAGCTGCAATAAACAAGTTAACAACAACAATTGCATTCATTTTATGT
TTCAGGTTCAGGGGGAGATGTGGGAGGTTTTTTAAAGCAAGTAAAACCTCTACAAATGTGGTAAAATCGA
TAAGGATCTTCCTAGAGCATGGCTACGTAGATAAGTAGCATGGCGGGTTAATCATTAACTACAAGGAACC
CCTAGTGATGGAGTTGGCCACTCCCTCTCTGCGCGCTCGCTCGCTCACTGAGGCCGGGCGACCAAAGGTC
GCCCGACGCCCGGGCTTTGCCCGGGCGGCCTCAGTGAGCGAGCGAGCGCGCAGCTGCATTAATGAATCGG
CCAACGCGCGGGGAGAGGCGGTTTGCGTATTGGGCGCTCTTCCGCTTCCTCGCTCACTGACTCGCTGCGC
TCGGTCGTTCGGCTGCGGCGAGCGGTATCAGCTCACTCAAAGGCGGTAATACGGTTATCCACAGAATCAG
GGGATAACGCAGGAAAGAACATGTGAGCAAAAGGCCAGCAAAAGGCCAGGAACCGTAAAAAGGCCGCGTT
GCTGGCGTTTTTCCATAGGCTCCGCCCCCCTGACGAGCATCACAAAAATCGACGCTCAAGTCAGAGGTGG
CGAAACCCGACAGGACTATAAAGATACCAGGCGTTTCCCCCTGGAAGCTCCCTCGTGCGCTCTCCTGTTC
CGACCCTGCCGCTTACCGGATACCTGTCCGCCTTTCTCCCTTCGGGAAGCGTGGCGCTTTCTCATAGCTC
ACGCTGTAGGTATCTCAGTTCGGTGTAGGTCGTTCGCTCCAAGCTGGGCTGTGTGCACGAACCCCCCGTT
CAGCCCGACCGCTGCGCCTTATCCGGTAACTATCGTCTTGAGTCCAACCCGGTAAGACACGACTTATCGC
CACTGGCAGCAGCCACTGGTAACAGGATTAGCAGAGCGAGGTATGTAGGCGGTGCTACAGAGTTCTTGAA
GTGGTGGCCTAACTACGGCTACACTAGAAGAACAGTATTTGGTATCTGCGCTCTGCTGAAGCCAGTTACC
TTCGGAAAAAGAGTTGGTAGCTCTTGATCCGGCAAACAAACCACCGCTGGTAGCGGTGGTTTTTTTGTTT
GCAAGCAGCAGATTACGCGCAGAAAAAAAGGATCTCAAGAAGATCCTTTGATCTTTTCTACGGGGTCTGA
CGCTCAGTGGAACGAAAACTCACGTTAAGGGATTTTGGTCATGAGATTATCAAAAAGGATCTTCACCTAG
ATCCTTTTAAATTAAAAATGAAGTTTTAAATCAATCTAAAGTATATATGAGTAAACTTGGTCTGACAGTT
ACCAATGCTTAATCAGTGAGGCACCTATCTCAGCGATCTGTCTATTTCGTTCATCCATAGTTGCCTGACT
CCCCGTCGTGTAGATAACTACGATACGGGAGGGCTTACCATCTGGCCCCAGTGCTGCAATGATACCGCGA
GACCCACGCTCACCGGCTCCAGATTTATCAGCAATAAACCAGCCAGCCGGAAGGGCCGAGCGCAGAAGTG
GTCCTGCAACTTTATCCGCCTCCATCCAGTCTATTAATTGTTGCCGGGAAGCTAGAGTAAGTAGTTCGCC
AGTTAATAGTTTGCGCAACGTTGTTGCCATTGCTACAGGCATCGTGGTGTCACGCTCGTCGTTTGGTATG
GCTTCATTCAGCTCCGGTTCCCAACGATCAAGGCGAGTTACATGATCCCCCATGTTGTGCAAAAAAGCGG
TTAGCTCCTTCGGTCCTCCGATCGTTGTCAGAAGTAAGTTGGCCGCAGTGTTATCACTCATGGTTATGGC
AGCACTGCATAATTCTCTTACTGTCATGCCATCCGTAAGATGCTTTTCTGTGACTGGTGAGTACTCAACC
AAGTCATTCTGAGAATAGTGTATGCGGCGACCGAGTTGCTCTTGCCCGGCGTCAATACGGGATAATACCG
CGCCACATAGCAGAACTTTAAAAGTGCTCATCATTGGAAAACGTTCTTCGGGGCGAAAACTCTCAAGGAT
CTTACCGCTGTTGAGATCCAGTTCGATGTAACCCACTCGTGCACCCAACTGATCTTCAGCATCTTTTACT
TTCACCAGCGTTTCTGGGTGAGCAAAAACAGGAAGGCAAAATGCCGCAAAAAAGGGAATAAGGGCGACAC
GGAAATGTTGAATACTCATACTCTTCCTTTTTCAATATTATTGAAGCATTTATCAGGGTTATTGTCTCAT
GAGCGGATACATATTTGAATGTATTTAGAAAAATAAACAAATAGGGGTTCCGCGCACATTTCCCCGAAAA
GTGCCACCTAAATTGTAAGCGTTAATATTTTGTTAAAATTCGCGTTAAATTTTTGTTAAATCAGCTCATT
TTTTAACCAATAGGCCGAAATCGGCAAAATCCCTTATAAATCAAAAGAATAGACCGAGATAGGGT
[37 nt withheld, positions 5736-5772]
AAAGAACGTGGACTCCAACGTCAAAGG
[49 nt withheld, positions 5800-5848]
T
[91 nt withheld, positions 5850-5940]
G
[124 nt withheld, positions 5942-6065]
CCCATTCGCCATTCAGGCTGCGCAACT
Features (pLannotate 1.2.2; 18 found; start..end, strand, type, name):
     42..174     -  repeat_region  AAV2 ITR (fragment): inverted terminal repeat of adeno-associated virus serotype 2 inverted
    256..703     +  promoter       hSyn promoter: human synapsin I promoter; confers neuron-specific expression (Kügler et al., 2003)
    741..803     +  sig_peptide    Igκ leader: leader sequence from mouse immunoglobulin κ light chain
    810..1550    +  CDS            gltI (fragment): GLTI_ECOLI - Also known as ybeJ, yzzK. Experimental evidence at protein level: Swiss-Prot protein existence level 1. Part of the ABC transporter complex GltIJKL involved in glutamate and aspartate uptake. Binds to both glutamate and aspartate. From Escherichia coli (strain K12).
   1566..2282    +  CDS            cEGFP: cEGFP is a basic (constitutively fluorescent) green fluorescent protein published in 2008, derived from Aequorea victoria.
   2295..2363    +  CDS            gltI (fragment): GLTI_ECOLI - Also known as ybeJ, yzzK. Experimental evidence at protein level: Swiss-Prot protein existence level 1. Part of the ABC transporter complex GltIJKL involved in glutamate and aspartate uptake. Binds to both glutamate and aspartate. From Escherichia coli (strain K12).
   2412..2558    +  CDS            PDGFRβ TM domain: transmembrane domain from platelet derived growth factor receptor beta
   2574..3162    +  misc_feature   WPRE: woodchuck hepatitis virus posttranscriptional regulatory element
   3163..3182    +  misc_feature   MCS (fragment): pBluescript multiple cloning site
   3211..3332    -  polyA_signal   SV40 poly(A) signal: SV40 polyadenylation signal
   3355..3423    -  CDS            large T antigen (fragment): large T antigen from SV40 (simian virus 40)
   3494..3627    +  repeat_region  AAV2 ITR: inverted terminal repeat of adeno-associated virus serotype 2 inverted
   3621..3677    -  CDS            lacI (fragment): lac repressor; lacI; The lac repressor binds to the lac operator to inhibit transcription in E. coli. This inhibition can be relieved by adding lactose or isopropyl-β-D-thiogalactopyranoside (IPTG).
   3860..4448    -  rep_origin     ori: high-copy-number ColE1/pMB1/pBR322/pUC origin of replication
   4619..5479    -  CDS            AmpR: β-lactamase; bla; confers resistance to ampicillin, carbenicillin, and related antibiotics
   5480..5584    -  promoter       AmpR promoter: bla
   5637..6065    -  rep_origin     f1 ori (sequence partly withheld): f1 bacteriophage origin of replication; arrow indicates direction of (+) strand synthesis
   6070..47      -  CDS            lacZα (fragment) (across the origin): LacZα fragment of β-galactosidase; lacZ fragment
