[The description below was written by a language model from this plasmid's Addgene catalogue record and pLannotate feature annotations shown in this document.]
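Description:
pAAV-syn-iGluSnFR4s-PDGFR-WPRE is an adeno-associated virus transfer plasmid built on the pAAV-Syn backbone for neuronal expression of a genetically encoded fluorescent glutamate sensor. The 6.1 kb plasmid is maintained in E. coli through a high-copy ColE1/pUC-type origin and selected with ampicillin via the β-lactamase gene. An f1 phage origin and short remnants of lacZα and lacI remain in the backbone. Two AAV2 inverted terminal repeats flank the expression cassette and define the segment that is replicated and packaged into AAV particles when rep/cap and helper functions are supplied in trans. One ITR is annotated only as a fragment, and the depositor notes that ITR integrity is a concern during propagation.

Between the ITRs, the human synapsin I promoter restricts expression to neurons. It drives the 1,821 bp synthetic iGluSnFR4s-PDGFR open reading frame (variant 8880). The sensor consists of the E. coli periplasmic glutamate/aspartate-binding protein GltI, split by an inserted Aequorea victoria-derived GFP that is annotated as cEGFP, so that ligand binding is coupled to a change in green fluorescence. An N-terminal mouse Igκ leader directs the protein into the secretory pathway. A C-terminal Myc epitope and PDGFRβ transmembrane domain anchor it to the plasma membrane with the sensor facing the extracellular space. A WPRE downstream enhances transcript stability and expression, and an SV40 polyadenylation signal terminates the message.

The construct is intended for AAV-mediated imaging of glutamate release with improved sensitivity. The "4s" designation marks the variant with slow deactivation kinetics. The depositor notes that the alternative NGR-anchored version matched or outperformed this PDGFR display format in all conditions tested.
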