Addgene plasmid #234435: pAAV-syn-iGluSnFR4s-PDGFR-WPRE
Purpose: AAV-mediated expression of glutamate sensor with improved sensitivity and slow deactivation kinetics (4s = slow); NGR vector matches or outperforms PDGFR in all conditions tested.
Depositing lab: GENIE Project. Depositing organization: HHMI, Janelia Research Campus. Publication: Glutamate indicators with increased sensitivity and tailored deactivation rates. Aggarwal A, Negrean A, Chen Y, Iyer R, Reep D, Liu A, Palutla A, Xie ME, MacLennan BJ, Hagihara KM, Kinsey LW, Sun JL, Yao P, Zheng J, Tsang A, Tsegaye G, Zhang Y, Patel RH, Arthur BJ, Hiblot J, Leippe P, Tarnawski M, Marvin JS, Vevea JD, Turaga SC, Tebo AG, Carandini M, Rossi LF, Kleinfeld D, Konnerth A, Svoboda K, Turner GC, Hasseman JP, Podgorski K. Nat Methods. 2026 Feb;23(2):417-425. doi: 10.1038/s41592-025-02965-z. Epub 2025 Dec 23. PubMed 41436654.
Backbone
  Vector backbone: pAAV-Syn
  Vector type: Mammalian Expression, AAV
Growth in bacteria
  Bacterial resistance: Ampicillin, 100 μg/mL
  Growth temperature: 37°C
  Growth strain: NEB Stable
  Growth instructions: Depositing lab recommends limiting overnight liquid culture to 16 h at higher temperatures (37 C) to maintain ITR integrity, rather than 30 C for 20 h.
  Copy number: High Copy
Gene/Insert
  Gene/Insert name: iGluSnFR4s-PDGFR (alt name: variant 8880)
  Species: Synthetic; E. coli, A. victoria (jellyfish)
  Insert size (bp): 1821
  Promoter: Synapsin
  Tag / fusion protein: IgK chain (N terminal on insert); Myc epi tag-PDGFR TM Domain (C terminal on insert)
  Cloning method: Gibson Cloning
Terms and licenses: Academic/Nonprofit Terms; Industry Terms: Not Available to Industry
Depositor comments: Please visit https://doi.org/10.1101/2025.03.20.643984 for bioRxiv preprint.
How to cite: pAAV-syn-iGluSnFR4s-PDGFR-WPRE was a gift from GENIE Project (Addgene plasmid # 234435 ; http://n2t.net/addgene:234435 ; RRID:Addgene_234435)
